Addgene plasmid #32371: pCDNA3 5' cMyc- SMCI-S966A
Depositing lab: Michael Kastan. Depositing organization: St. Jude Children's Research Hospital. Publication: Involvement of the cohesin protein, Smc1, in Atm-dependent and independent responses to DNA damage. Kim ST, Xu B, Kastan MB. Genes Dev. 2002 Mar 1;16(5):560-70. 10.1101/gad.970602 PubMed 11877376.
Backbone
  Vector backbone: pCDNA3 cMyc
  Backbone manufacturer: Invitrogen
  Backbone size w/o insert (bp): 5400
  Vector type: Mammalian Expression
  Selectable markers: Neomycin (select with G418)
Growth in bacteria
  Bacterial resistance: Ampicillin, 100 μg/mL
  Growth temperature: 37°C
  Growth strain: DH5alpha
  Copy number: High Copy
Gene/Insert
  Gene/Insert name: SMC1A (alt names: SMCB; CDLS2; SMCILI)
  Species: H. sapiens (human)
  Insert size (bp): 3700
  Mutation: S996A
  GenBank ID: 8243
  Entrez Gene: SMC1A (a.k.a. CDLS2, DEE85, DXS423E, EIEE85, SB1.8, SMC1, SMC1L1, SMC1alpha, SMCB)
  Tag / fusion protein: c-Myc (N terminal on backbone)
  Cloning method: Restriction Enzyme; 5′ cloning site ECORl (not destroyed); 3′ cloning site Xhol (not destroyed)
  Sequencing primers: 5′ CMV-f; 3′ BGHrev
Terms and licenses: Academic/Nonprofit Terms; Industry Terms: Not Available to Industry
How to cite: pCDNA3 5' cMyc- SMCI-S966A was a gift from Michael Kastan (Addgene plasmid # 32371 ; http://n2t.net/addgene:32371 ; RRID:Addgene_32371)
