[The description below was written by a language model from this plasmid's Addgene catalogue record.]
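Description:
pCDNA3 5' cMyc- SMCI-S966A is a mammalian expression plasmid built on a pcDNA3 backbone (about 5.4 kb without insert) that has been modified to supply an N-terminal c-Myc epitope tag. It is maintained in E. coli as a high-copy plasmid under ampicillin selection, and it carries a neomycin resistance marker so that transfected mammalian cells can be selected with G418. The record does not list the promoter or polyadenylation signal explicitly. However, the CMV-forward and BGH-reverse sequencing primers fit the standard pcDNA3 layout, in which a CMV immediate-early promoter drives the insert and a bovine growth hormone polyadenylation signal terminates it.

The insert is human SMC1A, roughly 3.7 kb, which encodes the SMC1 subunit of the cohesin complex. It was cloned between EcoRI and XhoI sites, both of which remain intact, so that the protein is expressed as a Myc-tagged fusion detectable or immunoprecipitable with anti-Myc antibodies. The coding sequence carries a serine-to-alanine substitution, which removes a potential phosphorylation site. The record is inconsistent about its position: the plasmid name gives S966A, whereas the mutation field gives S996A, so the residue should be confirmed by sequencing. The associated study concerns the role of SMC1 in ATM-dependent and ATM-independent responses to DNA damage. A non-phosphorylatable mutant of this kind would typically be expressed alongside wild-type protein to test whether phosphorylation at that serine is needed for DNA damage signalling.
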