>Addgene plasmid #32371 | pCDNA3 5' cMyc- SMCI-S966A | addgene partial sequence | sequence record 37939 | CMV-F 5'-CGCAAATGGGCGGTAGGCGTG-3'
TCTGGCTACTAGAGAACCCACTGCTTACTGGCTTATCGAAATTAATACGACTCACTATAGGGAGACCCAA
GCTCCGCGGGTTTAAACGGATCCGCCACCATGGAACAGAAACTCATCTCTGAAGAGGATCTGGAATTCAT
GGGGTTCCTGAAACTGATTGAGATTGAGAACTTTAAGTCGTACAAGGGTCGACAGATTATCGGACCATTT
CAGAGGTTCACCGCCATCATTGGACCCAATGGCTCTGGTAAGTCAAATCTCATGGATGCCATCAGCTTTG
TGCTAGGTGAAAAAACCAGCAACCTGCGGGTAAAGACCCTGCGGGACCTGATCCATGGAGCTCCTGTGGG
CAAGCCAGCTGCCAACCGGGCCTTTGTCAGCATGGTCTACTCTGAGGAGGGTGCTGAGGACCGTACCTTT
GCCCGTGTCATTGTAGGAGGTTCTTCTGAGTACAAGATCAACAACAAAGTGGTCCAACTACATGAGTACA
GTGAGGAATTAGAGAAGTTGGGCATTCTCATCAAAGCTCGTAACTTCCTCGTTTTCCAGGGTGCTGTGGA
ATCTATTGCCATGAAGAACCCCAAAGAGAGGACAGCTCTATTTGAAGAGATTAGTCGTTCTGGGGAGCTG
GCGCAGGAGTATGACAAGCGAAAGAAGGAAATGGTGAAGGCTGAAGAGGACACACAGTTTAATTACCATC
GCAAGAAAAATATTGCGGCTGAACGCAAGGAAGCAAAGCAGGAGAAAGAAGAGGCTGACCGGTACCAGCG
CCTGAAGGATGAGGTAGTACGGGCTCAGGTACAGCTGCAGCTC
