>Addgene plasmid #32371 | pCDNA3 5' cMyc- SMCI-S966A | addgene partial sequence | sequence record 38296 | hSMC1A-F 5'-TGTGGGAGCAGACAGTGAAA-3'
GGAGGACAAAGACACATGAAGATCATAGATGAGACCATGGCTCAGCTACAAGACCTGAAGAATCAGCATC
TGGCCAAGAAGTCGGAAGTGAATGACAAGAATCATGAGATGGAGGAGATTCGTAAGAAACTCGGGGGCGC
CAACAAGGAAATGACCCATTTACAGAAGGAGGTGACAGCCATTGAGACCAAGCTTGAACAGAAGCGCAGT
GACCGTCACAACTTGCTACAGGCCTGTAAGATGCAGGACATTAAGTTGCCACTGTCAAAAGGCACCATGG
ATGATATTAGTCAGGAAGAGGGTAGCTCCCAGGGGGAGGACTCAGTGAGTGGTGCACAGAGAATTTCCAG
TATCTATGCACGAGAGGCCCTCATTGAGATTGACTACGGTGATCTGTGTGAGGATCTGAAGGATGCCCAG
GCTGAGGAAGAGATCAAGCAAGAGATGAACACACTGCAGCAGAAGCTGAATGAGCAGCAGAGTGTGCTTC
AGCGTATTGCCGCCCCCAACATGAAGGCCATGGAAAAGCTGGAAAGTGTCCGAGACAAGTTCCAGGAGAC
CTCAGATGAGTTTGAAGCAGCCCGAAAGCGAGCAAAGAAGGCCAAGCAGGCATTCGAACAGATCAAGAAG
GAGCGCTTTGACCGCTTCAATGCTTGTTTTGAATCTGTGGCTACCAACATTGATGAGATCTATAAGGCCC
TGTCCCGCAATAGCAGTGCCCAGGCATTCCTGGGCCCTGAGAACCCTGAAGAGCCCTACTTGGATGGCAT
CAACTACAACTGTGTGGCTCCTGGGAAACGCTTCCGGCCTATGGACAACTTGTCAGGCGGGGAGAAGACA
GTGGCAGCTCTGGCCCTGCTCTTTGCCATCCACAGCTACAAGCCAGCCCCCTTCTTCGTC
